>Addgene plasmid #76256 | NEK6 gRNA (BRDN0001147000) | addgene full sequence | sequence record 185488 | Addgene Assembled Sequence
CCCGGGTGCAAAGATGGATAAAGTTTTAAACAGAGAGGAATCTTTGCAGCTAATGGACCTTCTAGGTCTT
GAAAGGAGTGGGAATTGGCTCCGGTGCCCGTCAGTGGGCAGAGCGCACATCGCCCACAGTCCCCGAGAAG
TTGGGGGGAGGGGTCGGCAATTGATCCGGTGCCTAGAGAAGGTGGCGCGGGGTAAACTGGGAAAGTGATG
TCGTGTACTGGCTCCGCCTTTTTCCCGAGGGTGGGGGAGAACCGTATATAAGTGCAGTAGTCGCCGTGAA
CGTTCTTTTTCGCAACGGGTTTGCCGCCAGAACACAGGTAAGTGCCGTGTGTGGTTCCCGCGGGCCTGGC
CTCTTTACGGGTTATGGCCCTTGCGTGCCTTGAATTACTTCCACCTGGCTGCAGTACGTGATTCTTGATC
CCGAGCTTCGGGTTGGAAGTGGGTGGGAGAGTTCGAGGCCTTGCGCTTAAGGAGCCCCTTCGCCTCGTGC
TTGAGTTGAGGCCTGGCCTGGGCGCTGGGGCCGCCGCGTGCGAATCTGGTGGCACCTTCGCGCCTGTCTC
GCTGCTTTCGATAAGTCTCTAGCCATTTAAAATTTTTGATGACCTGCTGCGACGCTTTTTTTCTGGCAAG
ATAGTCTTGTAAATGCGGGCCAAGATCTGCACACTGGTATTTCGGTTTTTGGGGCCGCGGGCGGCGACGG
GGCCCGTGCGTCCCAGCGCACATGTTCGGCGAGGCGGGGCCTGCGAGCGCGGCCACCGAGAATCGGACGG
GGGTAGTCTCAAGCTGGCCGGCCTGCTCTGGTGCCTGGCCTCGCGCCGCCGTGTATCGCCCCGCCCTGGG
CGGCAAGGCTGGCCCGGTCGGCACCAGTTGCGTGAGCGGAAAGATGGCCGCTTCCCGGCCCTGCTGCAGG
GAGCTCAAAATGGAGGACGCGGCGCTCGGGAGAGCGGGCGGGTGAGTCACCCACACAAAGGAAAAGGGCC
TTTCCGTCCTCAGCCGTCGCTTCATGTGACTCCACGGAGTACCGGGCGCCGTCCAGGCACCTCGATTAGT
TCTCGAGCTTTTGGAGTACGTCGTCTTTAGGTTGGGGGGAGGGGTTTTATGCGATGGAGTTTCCCCACAC
TGAGTGGGTGGAGACTGAAGTTAGGCCAGCTTGGCACTTGATGTAATTCTCCTTGGAATTTGCCCTTTTT
GAGTTTGGATCTTGGTTCATTCTCAAGCCTCAGACAGTGGTTCAAAGTTTTTTTCTTCCATTTCAGGTGT
CGTGACGTACGGCCACCATGACCGAGTACAAGCCCACGGTGCGCCTCGCCACCCGCGACGACGTCCCCAG
GGCCGTACGCACCCTCGCCGCCGCGTTCGCCGACTACCCCGCCACGCGCCACACCGTCGATCCGGACCGC
CACATCGAGCGGGTCACCGAGCTGCAAGAACTCTTCCTCACGCGCGTCGGGCTCGACATCGGCAAGGTGT
GGGTCGCGGACGACGGCGCCGCCGTGGCGGTCTGGACCACGCCGGAGAGCGTCGAAGCGGGGGCGGTGTT
CGCCGAGATCGGCCCGCGCATGGCCGAGTTGAGCGGTTCCCGGCTGGCCGCGCAGCAACAGATGGAAGGC
CTCCTGGCGCCGCACCGGCCCAAGGAGCCCGCGTGGTTCCTGGCCACCGTCGGAGTCTCGCCCGACCACC
AGGGCAAGGGTCTGGGCAGCGCCGTCGTGCTCCCCGGAGTGGAGGCGGCCGAGCGCGCCGGGGTGCCCGC
CTTCCTGGAGACCTCCGCGCCCCGCAACCTCCCCTTCTACGAGCGGCTCGGCTTCACCGTCACCGCCGAC
GTCGAGGTGCCCGAAGGACCGCGCACCTGGTGCATGACCCGCAAGCCCGGTGCCTGAACGCGTTAAGTCG
ACAATCAACCTCTGGATTACAAAATTTGTGAAAGATTGACTGGTATTCTTAACTATGTTGCTCCTTTTAC
GCTATGTGGATACGCTGCTTTAATGCCTTTGTATCATGCTATTGCTTCCCGTATGGCTTTCATTTTCTCC
TCCTTGTATAAATCCTGGTTGCTGTCTCTTTATGAGGAGTTGTGGCCCGTTGTCAGGCAACGTGGCGTGG
TGTGCACTGTGTTTGCTGACGCAACCCCCACTGGTTGGGGCATTGCCACCACCTGTCAGCTCCTTTCCGG
GACTTTCGCTTTCCCCCTCCCTATTGCCACGGCGGAACTCATCGCCGCCTGCCTTGCCCGCTGCTGGACA
GGGGCTCGGCTGTTGGGCACTGACAATTCCGTGGTGTTGTCGGGGAAATCATCGTCCTTTCCTTGGCTGC
TCGCCTGTGTTGCCACCTGGATTCTGCGCGGGACGTCCTTCTGCTACGTCCCTTCGGCCCTCAATCCAGC
GGACCTTCCTTCCCGCGGCCTGCTGCCGGCTCTGCGGCCTCTTCCGCGTCTTCGCCTTCGCCCTCAGACG
AGTCGGATCTCCCTTTGGGCCGCCTCCCCGCGTCGACTTTAAGACCAATGACTTACAAGGCAGCTGTAGA
TCTTAGCCACTTTTTAAAAGAAAAGGGGGGACTGGAAGGGCTAATTCACTCCCAACGAAGACAAGATCTG
CTTTTTGCTTGTACTGGGTCTCTCTGGTTAGACCAGATCTGAGCCTGGGAGCTCTCTGGCTAACTAGGGA
ACCCACTGCTTAAGCCTCAATAAAGCTTGCCTTGAGTGCTTCAAGTAGTGTGTGCCCGTCTGTTGTGTGA
CTCTGGTAACTAGAGATCCCTCAGACCCTTTTAGTCAGTGTGGAAAATCTCTAGCAGTACGTATAGTAGT
TCATGTCATCTTATTATTCAGTATTTATAACTTGCAAAGAAATGAATATCAGAGAGTGAGAGGAACTTGT
TTATTGCAGCTTATAATGGTTACAAATAAAGCAATAGCATCACAAATTTCACAAATAAAGCATTTTTTTC
ACTGCATTCTAGTTGTGGTTTGTCCAAACTCATCAATGTATCTTATCATGTCTGGCTCTAGCTATCCCGC
CCCTAACTCCGCCCATCCCGCCCCTAACTCCGCCCAGTTCCGCCCATTCTCCGCCCCATGGCTGACTAAT
TTTTTTTATTTATGCAGAGGCCGAGGCCGCCTCGGCCTCTGAGCTATTCCAGAAGTAGTGAGGAGGCTTT
TTTGGAGGCCTAGGGACGTACCCAATTCGCCCTATAGTGAGTCGTATTACGCGCGCTCACTGGCCGTCGT
TTTACAACGTCGTGACTGGGAAAACCCTGGCGTTACCCAACTTAATCGCCTTGCAGCACATCCCCCTTTC
GCCAGCTGGCGTAATAGCGAAGAGGCCCGCACCGATCGCCCTTCCCAACAGTTGCGCAGCCTGAATGGCG
AATGGG
[124 nt withheld, positions 3367-3490]
C
[91 nt withheld, positions 3492-3582]
A
[49 nt withheld, positions 3584-3632]
CCTTTGACGTTGGAGTCCACGTTCTTT
[37 nt withheld, positions 3660-3696]
ACCCTATCTCGGTCTATTCTTTTGATTTATAAGGGATTTTGCCGATTTCGGCCTATTGGTTAAAAAATGA
GCTGATTTAACAAAAATTTAACGCGAATTTTAACAAAATATTAACGCTTACAATTTAGGTGGCACTTTTC
GGGGAAATGTGCGCGGAACCCCTATTTGTTTATTTTTCTAAATACATTCAAATATGTATCCGCTCATGAG
ACAATAACCCTGATAAATGCTTCAATAATATTGAAAAAGGAAGAGTATGAGTATTCAACATTTCCGTGTC
GCCCTTATTCCCTTTTTTGCGGCATTTTGCCTTCCTGTTTTTGCTCACCCAGAAACGCTGGTGAAAGTAA
AAGATGCTGAAGATCAGTTGGGTGCACGAGTGGGTTACATCGAACTGGATCTCAACAGCGGTAAGATCCT
TGAGAGTTTTCGCCCCGAAGAACGTTTTCCAATGATGAGCACTTTTAAAGTTCTGCTATGTGGCGCGGTA
TTATCCCGTATTGACGCCGGGCAAGAGCAACTCGGTCGCCGCATACACTATTCTCAGAATGACTTGGTTG
AGTACTCACCAGTCACAGAAAAGCATCTTACGGATGGCATGACAGTAAGAGAATTATGCAGTGCTGCCAT
AACCATGAGTGATAACACTGCGGCCAACTTACTTCTGACAACGATCGGAGGACCGAAGGAGCTAACCGCT
TTTTTGCACAACATGGGGGATCATGTAACTCGCCTTGATCGTTGGGAACCGGAGCTGAATGAAGCCATAC
CAAACGACGAGCGTGACACCACGATGCCTGTAGCAATGGCAACAACGTTGCGCAAACTATTAACTGGCGA
ACTACTTACTCTAGCTTCCCGGCAACAATTAATAGACTGGATGGAGGCGGATAAAGTTGCAGGACCACTT
CTGCGCTCGGCCCTTCCGGCTGGCTGGTTTATTGCTGATAAATCTGGAGCCGGTGAGCGTGGGTCTCGCG
GTATCATTGCAGCACTGGGGCCAGATGGTAAGCCCTCCCGTATCGTAGTTATCTACACGACGGGGAGTCA
GGCAACTATGGATGAACGAAATAGACAGATCGCTGAGATAGGTGCCTCACTGATTAAGCATTGGTAACTG
TCAGACCAAGTTTACTCATATATACTTTAGATTGATTTAAAACTTCATTTTTAATTTAAAAGGATCTAGG
TGAAGATCCTTTTTGATAATCTCATGACCAAAATCCCTTAACGTGAGTTTTCGTTCCACTGAGCGTCAGA
CCCCGTAGAAAAGATCAAAGGATCTTCTTGAGATCCTTTTTTTCTGCGCGTAATCTGCTGCTTGCAAACA
AAAAAACCACCGCTACCAGCGGTGGTTTGTTTGCCGGATCAAGAGCTACCAACTCTTTTTCCGAAGGTAA
CTGGCTTCAGCAGAGCGCAGATACCAAATACTGTTCTTCTAGTGTAGCCGTAGTTAGGCCACCACTTCAA
GAACTCTGTAGCACCGCCTACATACCTCGCTCTGCTAATCCTGTTACCAGTGGCTGCTGCCAGTGGCGAT
AAGTCGTGTCTTACCGGGTTGGACTCAAGACGATAGTTACCGGATAAGGCGCAGCGGTCGGGCTGAACGG
GGGGTTCGTGCACACAGCCCAGCTTGGAGCGAACGACCTACACCGAACTGAGATACCTACAGCGTGAGCT
ATGAGAAAGCGCCACGCTTCCCGAAGGGAGAAAGGCGGACAGGTATCCGGTAAGCGGCAGGGTCGGAACA
GGAGAGCGCACGAGGGAGCTTCCAGGGGGAAACGCCTGGTATCTTTATAGTCCTGTCGGGTTTCGCCACC
TCTGACTTGAGCGTCGATTTTTGTGATGCTCGTCAGGGGGGCGGAGCCTATGGAAAAACGCCAGCAACGC
GGCCTTTTTACGGTTCCTGGCCTTTTGCTGGCCTTTTGCTCACATGTTCTTTCCTGCGTTATCCCCTGAT
TCTGTGGATAACCGTATTACCGCCTTTGAGTGAGCTGATACCGCTCGCCGCAGCCGAACGACCGAGCGCA
GCGAGTCAGTGAGCGAGGAAGCGGAAGAGCGCCCAATACGCAAACCGCCTCTCCCCGCGCGTTGGCCGAT
TCATTAATGCAGCTGGCACGACAGGTTTCCCGACTGGAAAGCGGGCAGTGAGCGCAACGCAATTAATGTG
AGTTAGCTCACTCATTAGGCACCCCAGGCTTTACACTTTATGCTTCCGGCTCGTATGTTGTGTGGAATTG
TGAGCGGATAACAATTTCACACAGGAAACAGCTATGACCATGATTACGCCAAGCGCGCAATTAACCCTCA
CTAAAGGGAACAAAAGCTGGAGCTGCAAGCTTAATGTAGTCTTATGCAATACTCTTGTAGTCTTGCAACA
TGGTAACGATGAGTTAGCAACATGCCTTACAAGGAGAGAAAAAGCACCGTGCATGCCGATTGGTGGAAGT
AAGGTGGTACGATCGTGCCTTATTAGGAAGGCAACAGACGGGTCTGACATGGATTGGACGAACCACTGAA
TTGCCGCATTGCAGAGATATTGTATTTAAGTGCCTAGCTCGATACATAAACGGGTCTCTCTGGTTAGACC
AGATCTGAGCCTGGGAGCTCTCTGGCTAACTAGGGAACCCACTGCTTAAGCCTCAATAAAGCTTGCCTTG
AGTGCTTCAAGTAGTGTGTGCCCGTCTGTTGTGTGACTCTGGTAACTAGAGATCCCTCAGACCCTTTTAG
TCAGTGTGGAAAATCTCTAGCAGTGGCGCCCGAACAGGGACTTGAAAGCGAAAGGGAAACCAGAGGAGCT
CTCTCGACGCAGGACTCGGCTTGCTGAAGCGCGCACGGCAAGAGGCGAGGGGCGGCGACTGGTGAGTACG
CCAAAAATTTTGACTAGCGGAGGCTAGAAGGAGAGAGATGGGTGCGAGAGCGTCAGTATTAAGCGGGGGA
GAATTAGATCGCGATGGGAAAAAATTCGGTTAAGGCCAGGGGGAAAGAAAAAATATAAATTAAAACATAT
AGTATGGGCAAGCAGGGAGCTAGAACGATTCGCAGTTAATCCTGGCCTGTTAGAAACATCAGAAGGCTGT
AGACAAATACTGGGACAGCTACAACCATCCCTTCAGACAGGATCAGAAGAACTTAGATCATTATATAATA
CAGTAGCAACCCTCTATTGTGTGCATCAAAGGATAGAGATAAAAGACACCAAGGAAGCTTTAGACAAGAT
AGAGGAAGAGCAAAACAAAAGTAAGACCACCGCACAGCAAGCGGCCGCTGATCTTCAGACCTGGAGGAGG
AGATATGAGGGACAATTGGAGAAGTGAATTATATAAATATAAAGTAGTAAAAATTGAACCATTAGGAGTA
GCACCCACCAAGGCAAAGAGAAGAGTGGTGCAGAGAGAAAAAAGAGCAGTGGGAATAGGAGCTTTGTTCC
TTGGGTTCTTGGGAGCAGCAGGAAGCACTATGGGCGCAGCGTCAATGACGCTGACGGTACAGGCCAGACA
ATTATTGTCTGGTATAGTGCAGCAGCAGAACAATTTGCTGAGGGCTATTGAGGCGCAACAGCATCTGTTG
CAACTCACAGTCTGGGGCATCAAGCAGCTCCAGGCAAGAATCCTGGCTGTGGAAAGATACCTAAAGGATC
AACAGCTCCTGGGGATTTGGGGTTGCTCTGGAAAACTCATTTGCACCACTGCTGTGCCTTGGAATGCTAG
TTGGAGTAATAAATCTCTGGAACAGATTTGGAATCACACGACCTGGATGGAGTGGGACAGAGAAATTAAC
AATTACACAAGCTTAATACACTCCTTAATTGAAGAATCGCAAAACCAGCAAGAAAAGAATGAACAAGAAT
TATTGGAATTAGATAAATGGGCAAGTTTGTGGAATTGGTTTAACATAACAAATTGGCTGTGGTATATAAA
ATTATTCATAATGATAGTAGGAGGCTTGGTAGGTTTAAGAATAGTTTTTGCTGTACTTTCTATAGTGAAT
AGAGTTAGGCAGGGATATTCACCATTATCGTTTCAGACCCACCTCCCAACCCCGAGGGGACCCAGAGAGG
GCCTATTTCCCATGATTCCTTCATATTTGCATATACGATACAAGGCTGTTAGAGAGATAATTAGAATTAA
TTTGACTGTAAACACAAAGATATTAGTACAAAATACGTGACGTAGAAAGTAATAATTTCTTGGGTAGTTT
GCAGTTTTAAAATTATGTTTTAAAATGGACTATCATATGCTTACCGTAACTTGAAAGTATTTCGATTTCT
TGGCTTTATATATCTTGTGGAAAGGACGAAACACCGTCACCTTGATCATCTGCGAGGTTTTAGAGCTAGA
AATAGCAAGTTAAAATAAGGCTAGTCCGTTATCAACTTGAAAAAGTGGCACCGAGTCGGTGCTTTTTTAA
GCTTGGCGTAACTAGATCTTGAGACAAATGGCAGTATTCATCCACAATTTTAAAAGAAAAGGGGGGATTG
GGGGGTACAGTGCAGGGGAAAGAATAGTAGACATAATAGCAACAGACATACAAACTAAAGAATTACAAAA
ACAAATTACAAAAATTCAAAATTTTCGGGTTTATTACAGGGACAGCAGAGATCCACTTTGGCGCCGGCTC
GAGGGGG
Features (pLannotate 1.2.2; 29 found; start..end, strand, type, name):
     14..80      +  CDS            small t antigen (fragment): SV40 (simian virus 40) small t antigen
    106..317     +  promoter       EF-1α core promoter: core promoter for human elongation factor EF-1α
    318..1256    +  intron         EF-1α intron A: intron upstream of the start codon of human EF-1α
   1278..1877    +  CDS            PuroR (fragment): puromycin N-acetyltransferase; pac from Streptomyces; confers resistance to puromycin
   1893..2481    +  misc_feature   WPRE: woodchuck hepatitis virus posttranscriptional regulatory element
   2532..2551    +  misc_feature   cPPT/CTS (fragment): central polypurine tract and central termination sequence of HIV-1
   2553..2786    +  LTR            3' LTR (ΔU3): self-inactivating 3' long terminal repeat (LTR) from HIV-1
   2864..2985    +  polyA_signal   SV40 poly(A) signal: SV40 polyadenylation signal
   3025..3160    +  rep_origin     SV40 ori: SV40 origin of replication
   3181..3199    -  promoter       T7 promoter: promoter for bacteriophage T7 RNA polymerase
   3207..3362    +  CDS            lacZα (fragment): LacZα fragment of β-galactosidase; lacZ fragment
   3367..3795    +  rep_origin     f1 ori (sequence partly withheld): f1 bacteriophage origin of replication; arrow indicates direction of (+) strand synthesis
   3848..3952    +  promoter       AmpR promoter: bla
   3953..4813    +  CDS            AmpR: β-lactamase; bla; confers resistance to ampicillin, carbenicillin, and related antibiotics
   4984..5572    +  rep_origin     ori: high-copy-number ColE1/pMB1/pBR322/pUC origin of replication
   5755..5847    +  CDS            lacI (fragment): lac repressor; lacI; The lac repressor binds to the lac operator to inhibit transcription in E. coli. This inhibition can be relieved by adding lactose or isopropyl-β-D-thiogalactopyranoside (IPTG).
   5860..5881    +  protein_bind   CAP binding site: CAP binding activates transcription in the presence of cAMP. E. coli catabolite activator protein
   5896..5926    +  promoter       lac promoter: promoter for the E. coli lac operon
   5934..5950    +  protein_bind   lac operator: The lac repressor binds to the lac operator to inhibit transcription in E. coli. This inhibition can be relieved by adding lactose or isopropyl-β-D-thiogalactopyranoside (IPTG). lac repressor encoded by lacI
   5995..6013    +  promoter       T3 promoter: promoter for bacteriophage T3 RNA polymerase
   6041..6267    +  promoter       RSV promoter: Rous sarcoma virus enhancer/promoter
   6268..6448    +  LTR            5' LTR (truncated): truncated 5' long terminal repeat (LTR) from HIV-1
   6495..6620    +  misc_feature   HIV-1 Ψ: packaging signal of human immunodeficiency virus type 1
   6604..6967    +  CDS            HIV-1 gag (fragment): gag protein from human immunodeficiency virus 1; gag
   7113..7346    +  misc_feature   RRE: The Rev response element (RRE) of HIV-1 allows for Rev-dependent mRNA export from the nucleus to the cytoplasm.
   7723..7749    +  CDS            Rev (fragment): human immunodeficiency virus 1 (HIV-1) Rev protein; rev; enhances nuclear export of unspliced and incompletely spliced viral mRNAs
   7753..7993    +  promoter       U6 promoter: RNA polymerase III promoter for human U6 snRNA
   8023..8098    +  misc_RNA       gRNA scaffold: guide RNA scaffold for the Streptococcus pyogenes CRISPR/Cas9 system
   8154..8271    +  misc_feature   cPPT/CTS: central polypurine tract and central termination sequence of HIV-1
