[The description below was written by a language model from this plasmid's Addgene catalogue record and pLannotate feature annotations shown in this document.]
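Description:
NEK6 gRNA (BRDN0001147000) is a third-generation lentiviral CRISPR guide plasmid built on the lentiGuide-Puro backbone and designed to target the human kinase gene NEK6. It is propagated in E. coli as a high-copy plasmid through a ColE1/pUC-type origin with ampicillin selection (AmpR). The backbone also carries an f1 origin, an SV40 origin and residual lac and T7/T3 promoter elements.

The lentiviral transfer cassette starts with an RSV promoter fused to a truncated HIV-1 5' LTR, which makes genomic RNA production independent of Tat. This is followed by the Ψ packaging signal with a partial gag sequence, the Rev response element for Rev-dependent nuclear export, and a central polypurine tract that aids nuclear import of the provirus. Within this frame, a human U6 RNA polymerase III promoter drives the 20-nucleotide NEK6 spacer joined to the Streptococcus pyogenes Cas9 guide RNA scaffold. A separate EF-1α core promoter with its intron A expresses puromycin N-acetyltransferase, so transduced mammalian cells can be selected with puromycin. A WPRE enhances transcript expression, and the cassette ends in a self-inactivating ΔU3 3' LTR followed by an SV40 polyadenylation signal.

According to the depositor, the guide was designed against multiple NEK6 RefSeq transcript variants. The plasmid does not encode Cas9, so it must be paired with a separate Cas9 vector or used in cells already expressing Cas9. It is one clone of a human kinome guide collection and is used for NEK6 knockout in human cells.
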