Addgene plasmid #76256: NEK6 gRNA (BRDN0001147000)
Purpose: 3rd generation lentiviral gRNA plasmid targeting human NEK6
Depositing lab: John Doench & David Root. Depositing organization: Broad Institute. Publication: Optimized sgRNA design to maximize activity and minimize off-target effects of CRISPR-Cas9. Doench JG, Fusi N, Sullender M, Hegde M, Vaimberg EW, Donovan KF, Smith I, Tothova Z, Wilen C, Orchard R, Virgin HW, Listgarten J, Root DE. Nat Biotechnol. 2016 Jan 18. doi: 10.1038/nbt.3437. PubMed 26780180.
Backbone
  Vector backbone: lentiGuide-Puro
  Backbone manufacturer: Zhang Lab (Addgene plasmid # 52963)
  Vector type: Mammalian Expression, Lentiviral, CRISPR
  Selectable markers: Puromycin
Growth in bacteria
  Bacterial resistance: Ampicillin, 100 μg/mL
  Growth temperature: 37°C
  Growth strain: DH5alpha
  Copy number: High Copy
Gene/Insert
  Gene/Insert name: NEK6 (alt names: NEK6; NM_001145001.2)
  gRNA/shRNA sequence: TCACCTTGATCATCTGCGAG
  Species: H. sapiens (human)
  Entrez Gene: NEK6 (a.k.a. SID6-1512)
  Promoter: hU6
  Cloning method: Unknown
  Sequencing primers: 5′ U6-F; 3′ pS2-R
Terms and licenses: Academic/Nonprofit Terms; Industry Terms: Not Available to Industry
Depositor comments: The gRNA was designed to target the following Genbank reference sequence(s): NM_001145001.2,NM_001166167.1,NM_001166168.1,NM_001166169.1,NM_001166170.1,NM_001166171.1,NM_014397.5. Note that this plasmid does NOT contain Cas9. It should be used in conjunction with lentiCas9-Blast (Addgene #52962) or otherwise with cell lines already expressing Cas9. Browse the full kinome gRNA library at http://www.addgene.org/pooled-library/broadgpp-human-kinome/ or visit http://www.broadinstitute.org/rnai/public/ for detailed protocols and information.
How to cite: NEK6 gRNA (BRDN0001147000) was a gift from John Doench & David Root (Addgene plasmid # 76256 ; http://n2t.net/addgene:76256 ; RRID:Addgene_76256)
