>Addgene plasmid #76256 | NEK6 gRNA (BRDN0001147000) | depositor partial sequence | sequence record 143716 | Target Sequence
TCACCTTGATCATCTGCGAG
