>Addgene plasmid #76256 | NEK6 gRNA (BRDN0001147000) | addgene partial sequence | sequence record 185487 | hU6-F
TAGAAAGTAATAATTTCTTGGGTAGTTTGCAGTTTTAAAATTATGTTTTAAAATGGACTATCATATGCTT
ACCGTAACTTGAAAGTATTTCGATTTCTTGGCTTTATATATCTTGTGGAAAGGACGAAACACCGTCACCT
TGATCATCTGCGAGGTTTTAGAGCTAGAAATAGCAAGTTAAAATAAGGCTAGTCCGTTATCAACTTGAAA
AAGTGGCACCGAGTCGGTGCTTTTTTAAGCTTGGCGTAACTAGATCTTGAGACAAATGGCAGTATTCATC
CACAATTTTAAAAGAAAAGGGGGGATTGGGGGGTACAGTGCAGGGGAAAGAATAGTAGACATAATAGCAA
CAGACATACAAACTAAAGAATTACAAAAACAAATTACAAAAATTCAAAATTTTCGGGTTTATTACAGGGA
CAGCAGAGATCCACTTTGGCGCCGGCTCGAGGGGGCCCGGGTGCAAAGATGGATAAAGTTTTAAACAGAG
AGGAATCTTTGCAGCTAATGGACCTTCTAGGTCTTGAAAGGAGTGGGAATTGGCTCCGGTGCCCGTCAGT
GGGCAGAGCG
